Addgene plasmid #152007: pGBW-m4133271
Purpose: Mammalian expression plasmid for SARS-CoV-2 M (membrane)
Depositing lab: Ginkgo Bioworks & Benjie Chen. Depositing organization: Ginkgo Bioworks.
Backbone
  Vector backbone: pTwist_CMV_Hygro_6
  Backbone size w/o insert (bp): 6525
  Vector type: Mammalian Expression
  Selectable markers: Hygromycin
Growth in bacteria
  Bacterial resistance: Ampicillin, 100 μg/mL
  Growth temperature: 37°C
  Growth strain: DH5alpha
  Copy number: High Copy
Gene/Insert
  Gene/Insert name: SARS-CoV-2 M (membrane) (alt names: membrane glycoprotein; M protein)
  Species: Severe acute respiratory syndrome coronavirus 2
  Insert size (bp): 662
  Mutation: wt
  Entrez Gene: M (a.k.a. GU280_gp05)
  Promoter: CMV
  Tag / fusion protein: Cleavable TEV;S-tag (C terminal on backbone)
  Cloning method: Unknown
Resource information
  A portion of this plasmid was derived from a plasmid made by: GinkgoBioworks
Depositor comments: NCBI reference sequence: YP_009724393.1
How to cite: pGBW-m4133271 was a gift from Ginkgo Bioworks & Benjie Chen (Addgene plasmid # 152007 ; http://n2t.net/addgene:152007 ; RRID:Addgene_152007)
