[The description below was written by a language model from this plasmid's Addgene catalogue record and pLannotate feature annotations shown in this document.]
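Description:
pGBW-m4133271 is a mammalian expression plasmid built on the pTwist_CMV_Hygro_6 backbone that carries the wild-type membrane (M) glycoprotein gene of SARS-CoV-2. It is propagated in E. coli as a high-copy plasmid through a ColE1/pUC-type origin and selected with ampicillin via a full-length β-lactamase gene. A short additional β-lactamase fragment is also annotated next to the origin. For selection in mammalian cells, a separate cassette places a hygromycin B phosphotransferase gene under the human ubiquitin C promoter, followed by a synthetic polyadenylation signal, allowing enrichment or stable selection of transfected cells.

The M coding sequence of roughly 660 bp is driven by the CMV immediate-early enhancer and promoter elements and is followed by an SV40 polyadenylation signal. The catalogue entry lists a TEV-cleavable S-tag supplied by the backbone at the C terminus. This would allow detection or affinity capture of the protein and subsequent removal of the tag, although the tag and cleavage site are not called out as separate features in the annotation. The expression unit is bracketed by short 5' and 3' β-globin insulator elements and by bacterial and phage transcription terminators (T7 and rrnG), which help isolate it from transcription originating in neighbouring parts of the plasmid.

M is a viral envelope component central to virion morphogenesis and assembly, and it influences localization of the spike protein at the cis-Golgi. The record gives the purpose only as mammalian expression of M. The design would fit studies of its localization, interactions or role in assembly in cultured cells, but no specific application is stated.
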