Features (pLannotate 1.2.2; 19 found; start..end, strand, type, name):
     53..124     +  misc_feature   5' β-globin insulator: insulator upstream of the human β-globin locus (Farrell et al., 2002)
    129..175     -  terminator     T7 terminator: transcription terminator for bacteriophage T7 RNA polymerase
    193..241     -  polyA_signal   poly(A) signal: synthetic polyadenylation signal
    322..625     +  enhancer       CMV enhancer: human cytomegalovirus immediate early enhancer
    698..715     -  promoter       CMV promoter (fragment): human cytomegalovirus (CMV) immediate early promoter
    778..829     +  promoter       CMVd2 promoter: truncated human cytomegalovirus (CMV) immediate early promoter that yields moderately reduced expression relative to the full-length promoter
    904..1569    +  CDS            VME1_SARS2: Experimental evidence at protein level: Swiss-Prot protein existence level 1. Component of the viral envelope that plays a central role in virus morphogenesis and assembly via its interactions with other viral proteins (By similarity). Regulates the localization of S protein at cis-Golgi, the place of virus budding (PubMed:33229438). May act by binding cytoplasmic c-terminus of S (PubMed:33229438). From Severe acute respiratory syndrome coronavirus 2 (2019-nCoV) (SARS-CoV-2).
   1704..1825    -  polyA_signal   SV40 poly(A) signal: SV40 polyadenylation signal
   1848..1917    -  CDS            large T antigen (fragment): large T antigen from SV40 (simian virus 40)
   1940..1986    +  terminator     T7 terminator: transcription terminator for bacteriophage T7 RNA polymerase
   2016..2152    +  terminator     rrnG terminator: transcription terminator from the E. coli ribosomal RNA rrnG operon (Albrechtsen et al., 1991)
   2197..2268    +  misc_feature   3' β-globin insulator: insulator downstream of the human β-globin locus (Farrell et al., 2002)
   2494..3082    -  rep_origin     ori: high-copy-number ColE1/pMB1/pBR322/pUC origin of replication
   3254..3318    -  CDS            bla(M) (fragment): β-lactamase lacking the signal sequence; bla(M); allows cytosolic expression of β-lactamase
   3582..4791    +  promoter       UbC promoter: human ubiquitin C promoter
   4801..5822    +  CDS            HygR (fragment): hygromycin B phosphotransferase confers resistance to hygromycin
   5850..5898    +  polyA_signal   poly(A) signal: synthetic polyadenylation signal
   6164..7024    +  CDS            AmpR: β-lactamase; bla; confers resistance to ampicillin, carbenicillin, and related antibiotics
   7037..7173    +  terminator     rrnG terminator: transcription terminator from the E. coli ribosomal RNA rrnG operon (Albrechtsen et al., 1991)
>Addgene plasmid #152007 | pGBW-m4133271 | addgene full sequence | sequence record 307296 | Addgene NGS Result
ATCTCGTCAGCTATCGTCAGCTTACCTTTTTGGCAGCGATCGCGGCTCCCGACATCTTGGACCATTAGCT
CCACAGGTATCTTCTTCCCTCTAGTGGTCATAACAGCAGCTTCAGCTACCTCTCAATTCAAAAAACCCCT
CAAGACCCGTTTAGAGGCCCCAAGGGGTTATGCTATCAATCGTTGCGTTACACACACAAAAAACCAACAC
ACATCCATCTTCGATGGATAGCGATTTTATTATCTAACTGCTGATCGAGTGTAGCCAGATCTAGTAATCA
ATTACGGGGTCATTAGTTCATAGCCCATATATGGAGTTCCGCGTTACATAACTTACGGTAAATGGCCCGC
CTGGCTGACCGCCCAACGACCCCCGCCCATTGACGTCAATAATGACGTATGTTCCCATAGTAACGCCAAT
AGGGACTTTCCATTGACGTCAATGGGTGGAGTATTTACGGTAAACTGCCCACTTGGCAGTACATCAAGTG
TATCATATGCCAAGTACGCCCCCTATTGACGTCAATGACGGTAAATGGCCCGCCTGGCATTATGCCCAGT
ACATGACCTTATGGGACTTTCCTACTTGGCAGTACATCTACGTATTAGTCATCGCTATTACCATGCTGAT
GCGGTTTTGGCAGTACATCAATGGGCGTGGATAGCGGTTTGACTCACGGGGATTTCCAAGTCTCCACCCC
ATTGACGTCAATGGGAGTTTGTTTTGGCACCAAAATCAACGGGACTTTCCAAAATGTCGTAACAACTCCG
CCCCATTGACGCAAATGGGCGGTAGGCGTGTACGGTGGGAGGTCTATATAAGCAGAGCTGGTTTAGTGAA
CCGTCAGATCAGATCTTTGTCGATCCTACCATCCACTCGACACACCCGCCAGCGGCCGCCACCATGGCAG
ATTCCAACGGTACTATTACCGTTGAAGAGCTTAAAAAGCTCCTTGAACAATGGAACCTAGTAATAGGTTT
CCTATTCCTTACATGGATTTGTCTTCTACAATTTGCCTATGCCAACAGGAATAGGTTTTTGTATATAATT
AAGTTAATTTTCCTCTGGCTGTTATGGCCAGTAACTTTAGCTTGTTTTGTGCTTGCTGCTGTTTACAGAA
TAAATTGGATCACCGGTGGAATTGCTATCGCAATGGCTTGTCTTGTAGGCTTGATGTGGCTCAGCTACTT
CATTGCTTCTTTCAGACTGTTTGCGCGTACGCGTTCCATGTGGTCATTCAATCCAGAAACTAACATTCTT
CTCAACGTGCCACTCCATGGCACTATTCTGACCAGACCGCTTCTAGAAAGTGAACTCGTAATCGGAGCTG
TGATCCTTCGTGGACATCTTCGTATTGCTGGACACCATCTAGGACGCTGTGACATCAAGGACCTGCCTAA
AGAAATCACTGTTGCTACATCACGAACGCTTTCTTATTACAAATTGGGAGCTTCGCAGCGTGTAGCAGGT
GACTCAGGTTTTGCTGCATACAGTCGCTACAGGATTGGCAACTATAAATTAAACACAGACCATTCCAGTA
GCAGTGACAATATTGCTTTGCTTGTACAGGAAAACCTTTACTTTCAGTCGAAAGAAACCGCGGCAGCTAA
GTTCGAGAGGCAGCACATGGACAGTTAAGGATCCGCAGGCCTCTGCTAGCTTGACTGACTGAGATACAGC
GTACCTTCAGCTCACAGACATGATAAGATACATTGATGAGTTTGGACAAACCACAACTAGAATGCAGTGA
AAAAAATGCTTTATTTGTGAAATTTGTGATGCTATTGCTTTATTTGTAACCATTATAAGCTGCAATAAAC
AAGTTAACAACAACAATTGCATTCATTTTATGTTTCAGGTTCAGGGGGAGGTGTGGGAGGTTTTTTAAAG
CAAGTAAAACCTCTACAAATGTGGTATTGGCCCATCTCTATCGGTATCGTAGCATAACCCCTTGGGGCCT
CTAAACGGGTCTTGAGGGGTTTTTTGTGCCCCTCGGGCCGGATTGCTATCTACCGGCATTGGCGCAGAAA
AAAATGCCTGATGCGACGCTGCGCGTCTTATACTCCCACATATGCCAGATTCAGCAACGGATACGGCTTC
CCCAACTTGCCCACTTCCATACGTGTCCTCCTTACCAGAAATTTATCCTTAAGGTCGTCAGCTATCCTGC
AGGCGATCTCTCGATTTCGATCAAGACATTCCTTTAATGGTCTTTTCTGGACACCACTAGGGGTCAGAAG
TAGTTCATCAAACTTTCTTCCCTCCCTAATCTCATTGGTTACCTTGGGCTATCGAAACTTAATTAACCAG
TCAAGTCAGCTACTTGGCGAGATCGACTTGTCTGGGTTTCGACTACGCTCAGAATTGCGTCAGTCAAGTT
CGATCTGGTCCTTGCTATTGCACCCGTTCTCCGATTACGAGTTTCATTTAAATCATGTGAGCAAAAGGCC
AGCAAAAGGCCAGGAACCGTAAAAAGGCCGCGTTGCTGGCGTTTTTCCATAGGCTCCGCCCCCCTGACGA
GCATCACAAAAATCGACGCTCAAGTCAGAGGTGGCGAAACCCGACAGGACTATAAAGATACCAGGCGTTT
CCCCCTGGAAGCTCCCTCGTGCGCTCTCCTGTTCCGACCCTGCCGCTTACCGGATACCTGTCCGCCTTTC
TCCCTTCGGGAAGCGTGGCGCTTTCTCATAGCTCACGCTGTAGGTATCTCAGTTCGGTGTAGGTCGTTCG
CTCCAAGCTGGGCTGTGTGCACGAACCCCCCGTTCAGCCCGACCGCTGCGCCTTATCCGGTAACTATCGT
CTTGAGTCCAACCCGGTAAGACACGACTTATCGCCACTGGCAGCAGCCACTGGTAACAGGATTAGCAGAG
CGAGGTATGTAGGCGGTGCTACAGAGTTCTTGAAGTGGTGGCCTAACTACGGCTACACTAGAAGAACAGT
ATTTGGTATCTGCGCTCTGCTGAAGCCAGTTACCTTCGGAAAAAGAGTTGGTAGCTCTTGATCCGGCAAA
CAAACCACCGCTGGTAGCGGTGGTTTTTTTGTTTGCAAGCAGCAGATTACGCGCAGAAAAAAAGGATCTC
AAGAAGATCCTTTGATCTTTTCTACGGGGTCTGACGCTCAGTGGAACGAAAACTCACGTTAAGGGATTTT
GGTCATGAGATTATCAAAAAGGATCTTCACCTAGATCCTTTTAAATTAAAAATGAAGTTTTAAATCAATC
TAAAGTATATATGAGTAAACTTGGTCTGACAGTTACCAATGCTTAATCAGTGAGGCACCTATCTCAGCGA
TCTGTCTATTTCGTTCATCCATAGTTGCATTTAAATTTCCGAACTCTCCAAGGCCCTCGTCGGAAAATCT
TCAAACCTTTCGTCCGATCCATCTTGCAGGCTACCTCTCGAACGAACTATCGCAAGTCTCTTGGCCGGCC
TTGCGCCTTGGCTATTGCTTGGCAGCGCCTATCGCCAGGTATTACTCCAATCCCGAATATCCGAGATCGG
GATCACCCGAGAGAAGTTCAACCTACATCCTCAATCCCGATCTATCCGAGATCCGAGGAATATCGAAATC
GGGGCGCGCCTGGCCTCCGCGCCGGGTTTTGGCGCCTCCCGCGGGCGCCCCCCTCGTCACGGCGAGCGCT
GCCACGTCAGACGAAGGGCGCAGGAGCGTCCTGATCCTTCCGCCCGGACGCTCAGGACAGCGGCCCGCTG
CTCATAAGACTCGGCCTTAGAACCCCAGTATCAGCAGAAGGACATTTTAGGACGGGACTTGGGTGACTCT
AGGGCACTGGTTTTCTTTCCAGAGAGCGGAACAGGCGAGGAAAAGTAGTCCCTTCTCGGCGATTCTGCGG
AGGGATCTCCGTGGGGCGGTGAACGCCGATGATTATATAAGGACGCGCCGGGTGTGGCACAGCTAGTTCC
GTCGCAGCCGGGATTTGGGTCGCGGTTCTTGTTTGTGGATCGCTGTGATCGTCACTTGGTGAGTAGCGGG
CTGCTGGGCTGGCCGGGGCTTTCGTGGCCGCCGGGCCGCTCGGTGGGACGGAAGCGTGTGGAGAGACCGC
CAAGGGCTGTAGTCTGGGTCCGCGAGCAAGGTTGCCCTGAACTGGGGGTTGGGGGGAGCGCAGCAAAATG
GCGGCTGTTCCCGAGTCTTGAATGGAAGACGCTTGTGAGGCGGGCTGTGAGGTCGTTGAAACAAGGTGGG
GGGCATGGTGGGCGGCAAGAACCCAAGGTCTTGAGCCCTTCGCTAATGCGGGAAAGCTCTTATTCGGGTG
AGATGGGCTGGGCACCATCTGGGGACCCTGACGTGAAGTTTGTCACTGACTGGAGAACTCGGTTTGTCGT
CTGTTGCGGGGGCGGCAGTTATGGCGGTGCCGTTGGGCAGTGCACCCGTACCTTTGGGAGCGCGCGCCCT
CGTCGTGTCGTGACGTCACCCGTTCTGTTGGCTTATAATGCAGGGTGGGGCCACCTGCCGGTAGGTGTGC
GGTAGGCTTTTCTCCGTCGCAGGACGCAGGGTTCGGGCCTAGGGTAGGCTCTCCTGAATCGACAGGCGCC
GGACCTCTGGTGAGGGGAGGGATAAGTGAGGCGTCAGTTTCTTTGGTCGGTTTTATGTACCTATCTTCTT
AAGTAGCTGAAGCTCCGGTTTTGAACTATGCGCTCGGGGTTGGCGAGTGTGTTTTGTGAAGTTTTTTAGG
CACCTTTTGAAATGTAATCATTTGGGTCAATATGTAATTTTCAGTGTTAGACTTGTAAATTGTCCGCTAA
ATTCTGGCCGTTTTTGGCTTTTTTGTTAGACAACATGGGTAAAAAGCCTGAACTCACCGCGACGTCTGTC
GAGAAGTTTCTGATCGAAAAGTTCGACAGCGTCTCCGACCTGATGCAGCTCTCGGAGGGCGAAGAATCTC
GTGCTTTCAGCTTCGATGTAGGAGGGCGTGGATATGTCCTGCGGGTAAATAGCTGCGCCGATGGTTTCTA
CAAAGATCGTTATGTTTATCGGCACTTTGCATCCGCCGCGCTCCCGATTCCGGAAGTGCTTGACATTGGG
GAGTTCAGCGAGAGCCTGACCTATTGCATCTCCCGCCGTGCACAGGGTGTCACGTTGCAAGACCTGCCTG
AAACCGAACTGCCCGCTGTTCTGCAGCCGGTCGCGGAGGCAATGGATGCCATCGCTGCCGCCGATCTTAG
CCAGACGAGCGGGTTCGGCCCATTCGGACCGCAAGGAATCGGTCAATACACTACATGGCGTGATTTCATA
TGCGCGATTGCTGATCCCCATGTGTATCACTGGCAAACTGTGATGGACGACACCGTCAGTGCGTCCGTCG
CGCAGGCTCTCGATGAGCTGATGCTTTGGGCCGAGGACTGCCCCGAAGTCCGGCACCTCGTGCACGCGGA
TTTCGGCTCCAACAATGTCCTGACGGACAATGGCCGCATAACAGCGGTCATTGACTGGAGCGAGGCGATG
TTCGGGGATTCCCAATACGAGGTCGCCAACATCTTCTTCTGGAGGCCGTGGTTGGCTTGTATGGAGCAGC
AGACGCGCTACTTCGAGCGGAGGCATCCGGAGCTTGCAGGATCGCCCCGGCTCCGGGCGTATATGCTCCG
CATTGGTCTTGACCAACTCTATCAGAGCTTGGTTGACGGCAATTTCGATGATGCAGCTTGGGCGCAGGGT
CGATGCGACGCAATCGTCCGATCCGGAGCCGGGACTGTCGGGCGTACACAAATCGCCCGCAGAAGCGCCG
CCGTCTGGACCGATGGCTGTGTAGAAGTACTCGCCGATAGTGGAAACCGACGCCCCAGCACTCGTCCGAG
GGCAAAGGAATAAGCTAGTATGTAAGCCTAGTCTTAGATAATAAAATCGCTATCCATCGAAGATGGATGT
GTGTTGGTTTTTTGTGTGTGTAACGCTAGGCGCGCCTGGTGTACCGAGAACGATCCTCTCAGTGCGAGTC
TCGACGATCCATATCGTTGCTTGGCAGTCAGCCAGTCGGAATCCAGCTTGGGACCCAGGAAGTCCAATCG
TCAGATATTGTACTCAAGCCTGGTCACGGCAGCGTACCGATCTGTTTAAACCTAGATATTGATAGTCTGA
TCGGTCAACGTATAATCGAGTCCTAGCTTTTGCAAACATCTATCAAGAGACAGGATCAGCAGGAGGCTTT
CGCATGAGTATTCAACATTTCCGTGTCGCCCTTATTCCCTTTTTTGCGGCATTTTGCCTTCCTGTTTTTG
CTCACCCAGAAACGCTGGTGAAAGTAAAAGATGCTGAAGATCAGTTGGGTGCGCGAGTGGGTTACATCGA
ACTGGATCTCAACAGCGGTAAGATCCTTGAGAGTTTTCGCCCCGAAGAACGCTTTCCAATGATGAGCACT
TTTAAAGTTCTGCTATGTGGCGCGGTATTATCCCGTATTGACGCCGGGCAAGAGCAACTCGGTCGCCGCA
TACACTATTCTCAGAATGACTTGGTTGAGTATTCACCAGTCACAGAAAAGCATCTTACGGATGGCATGAC
AGTAAGAGAATTATGCAGTGCTGCCATAACCATGAGTGATAACACTGCGGCCAACTTACTTCTGACAACG
ATTGGAGGACCGAAGGAGCTAACCGCTTTTTTGCACAACATGGGGGATCATGTAACTCGCCTTGATCGTT
GGGAACCGGAGCTGAATGAAGCCATACCAAACGACGAGCGTGACACCACGATGCCTGTAGCAATGGCAAC
AACCTTGCGTAAACTATTAACTGGCGAACTACTTACTCTAGCTTCCCGGCAACAGTTGATAGACTGGATG
GAGGCGGATAAAGTTGCAGGACCACTTCTGCGCTCGGCCCTTCCGGCTGGCTGGTTTATTGCTGATAAAT
CTGGAGCCGGTGAGCGTGGGTCTCGCGGTATCATTGCAGCACTGGGGCCAGATGGTAAGCCCTCCCGTAT
CGTAGTTATCTACACGACGGGGAGTCAGGCAACTATGGATGAACGAAATAGACAGATCGCTGAGATAGGT
GCCTCACTGATTAAGCATTGGTAACCGATTCTAGGTGCATTGGCGCAGAAAAAAATGCCTGATGCGACGC
TGCGCGTCTTATACTCCCACATATGCCAGATTCAGCAACGGATACGGCTTCCCCAACTTGCCCACTTCCA
TACGTGTCCTCCTTACCAGAAATTTATCCTTAAGATCCCGAATCGTTTAAACTCGACTCTGGCTCTATCG
AATCTCCGTCGTTTCGAGCTTACGCGAACAGCCGTGGCGCTCATTTGCTCGTCGGGCATCGA
